Addgene plasmid #18803: pLKO.1 puro shRNA beta-catenin
Purpose: 3rd gen lentiviral vector for knocking down beta-catenin gene expression
Depositing lab: Bob Weinberg. Depositing organization: Whitehead Institute for Biomedical Research. Publication: Loss of E-cadherin promotes metastasis via multiple downstream transcriptional pathways. Onder TT, Gupta PB, Mani SA, Yang J, Lander ES, Weinberg RA. Cancer Res. 2008 May 15. 68(10):3645-54. 10.1158/0008-5472.CAN-07-2938 PubMed 18483246.
Backbone
  Vector backbone: pLKO.1 puro
  Backbone manufacturer: Available at Addgene (#8453)
  Backbone size w/o insert (bp): 7000
  Vector type: Mammalian Expression, Lentiviral, RNAi
  Selectable markers: Puromycin
Growth in bacteria
  Bacterial resistance: Ampicillin, 100 μg/mL
  Growth temperature: 37°C
  Growth strain: Stbl3
  Copy number: High Copy
Gene/Insert
  Gene/Insert name: b-catenin shRNA (alt names: beta-catenin; CTNNB1)
  gRNA/shRNA sequence: GCTTGGAATGAGACTGCTGAT
  Species: H. sapiens (human)
  Entrez Gene: CTNNB1 (a.k.a. CTNNB, EVR7, MRD19, NEDSDV, armadillo)
  Promoter: U6
  Cloning method: Restriction Enzyme; 5′ cloning site AgeI (destroyed during cloning); 3′ cloning site EcoRI (not destroyed)
  Sequencing primers: 5′ LKO.1 5'
Terms and licenses: Academic/Nonprofit Terms; Industry Terms: Not Available to Industry
Depositor comments: siRNA directed against beta-catenin: 5'-GCTTGGAATGAGACTGCTGAT-3'. Sequence from the website of the RNAi consortium at the Broad institute.
How to cite: pLKO.1 puro shRNA beta-catenin was a gift from Bob Weinberg (Addgene plasmid # 18803 ; http://n2t.net/addgene:18803 ; RRID:Addgene_18803)
