[The description below was written by a language model from this plasmid's Addgene catalogue record and the feature table of its GenBank file.]
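Description:
pLKO.1 puro shRNA beta-catenin is a third-generation, self-inactivating lentiviral RNAi vector built on the pLKO.1 puro backbone and designed to knock down human beta-catenin (CTNNB1) in mammalian cells. The full annotated sequence is 7136 bp. In bacteria it is maintained as a high-copy plasmid through a ColE1/pUC-type origin with ampicillin resistance (bla). An f1 origin, lac promoter/operator remnants and T7/T3 promoter sites are carried over from the cloning backbone, and an SV40 poly(A) signal and SV40 origin lie downstream of the 3' LTR.

The viral genome is transcribed from an RSV enhancer/promoter fused to a truncated HIV-1 5' LTR, which makes production of genomic RNA Tat-independent. It contains the Psi packaging signal, the Rev response element for Rev-dependent nuclear export, and a cPPT/CTS element, which generally improves transduction. It ends in a U3-deleted 3' LTR that inactivates LTR promoter activity after integration. The plasmid encodes no viral structural or enzymatic genes, so these functions must come from separate packaging and envelope plasmids.

Within this frame, a human U6 RNA polymerase III promoter drives a short hairpin RNA against CTNNB1. The target sequence was taken from the RNAi Consortium design set, and the hairpin was cloned between the AgeI and EcoRI sites, with AgeI destroyed in the process. The hairpin itself is not annotated as a feature but, given the cloning sites, should lie just downstream of the U6 promoter. A separate human PGK promoter expresses puromycin N-acetyltransferase, allowing selection of stably transduced cells. The associated publication concerns E-cadherin loss and metastasis, consistent with use of the vector to deplete beta-catenin stably in human cells.
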