LOCUS       Exported 7136 bp ds-DNA circular SYN 12-MAY-2021
DEFINITION  3rd gen lentiviral vector for knocking down beta-catenin gene
            expression.
ACCESSION   .
VERSION     .
KEYWORDS    pLKO.1 puro shRNA beta-catenin
SOURCE      synthetic DNA construct
  ORGANISM  synthetic DNA construct
REFERENCE   1 (bases 1 to 7136)
  AUTHORS   Onder TT, Gupta PB, Mani SA, Yang J, Lander ES, Weinberg RA
  TITLE     Loss of E-cadherin promotes metastasis via multiple downstream
            transcriptional pathways.
  JOURNAL   Cancer Res. 2008 May 15. 68(10):3645-54.
  PUBMED    18483246
REFERENCE   2 (bases 1 to 7136)
  AUTHORS   .
  TITLE     Direct Submission
  JOURNAL   Exported May 12, 2021 from SnapGene Server 1.1.58
            http://www.snapgene.com
FEATURES             Location/Qualifiers
     source          1..7136
                     /organism="synthetic DNA construct"
                     /mol_type="other DNA"
     promoter        1..511
                     /label=hPGK promoter
                     /note="human phosphoglycerate kinase 1 promoter"
     primer_bind     430..448
                     /label=hPGK-F
                     /note="Human PGK promoter, forward primer"
     CDS             533..1132
                     /codon_start=1
                     /gene="pac from Streptomyces alboniger"
                     /product="puromycin N-acetyltransferase"
                     /label=PuroR
                     /note="confers resistance to puromycin"
                     /translation="MTEYKPTVRLATRDDVPRAVRTLAAAFADYPATRHTVDPDRHIER
                     VTELQELFLTRVGLDIGKVWVADDGAAVAVWTTPESVEAGAVFAEIGPRMAELSGSRLA
                     AQQQMEGLLAPHRPKEPAWFLATVGVSPDHQGKGLGSAVVLPGVEAAERAGVPAFLETS
                     APRNLPFYERLGFTVTADVEVPEGPRTWCMTRKPGA"
     primer_bind     complement(533..552)
                     /label=Puro-R
                     /note="Puromycin resistance gene, reverse primer. Also
                     called puro-variant-R"
     primer_bind     1029..1049
                     /label=Puro-F
                     /note="Puromycin resistance gene, forward primer"
     LTR             1260..1493
                     /label=3' LTR (Delta-U3)
                     /note="self-inactivating 3' long terminal repeat (LTR) from
                     HIV-1"
     polyA_signal    1565..1686
                     /label=SV40 poly(A) signal
                     /note="SV40 polyadenylation signal"
     primer_bind     complement(1602..1621)
                     /label=SV40pA-R
                     /note="SV40 polyA, reverse primer"
     primer_bind     1656..1675
                     /label=EBV-rev
                     /note="SV40 polyA terminator, reverse primer"
     rep_origin      1726..1861
                     /label=SV40 ori
                     /note="SV40 origin of replication"
     primer_bind     1788..1807
                     /label=SV40pro-F
                     /note="SV40 promoter/origin, forward primer"
     primer_bind     complement(1881..1900)
                     /label=T7
                     /note="T7 promoter, forward primer"
     promoter        complement(1882..1900)
                     /label=T7 promoter
                     /note="promoter for bacteriophage T7 RNA polymerase"
     primer_bind     complement(1910..1927)
                     /label=M13 Forward
                     /note="In lacZ gene. Also called M13-F20 or M13 (-21)
                     Forward"
     primer_bind     complement(1910..1926)
                     /label=M13 fwd
                     /note="common sequencing primer, one of multiple similar
                     variants"
     primer_bind     complement(1919..1941)
                     /label=M13/pUC Forward
                     /note="In lacZ gene"
     rep_origin      2068..2523
                     /direction=RIGHT
                     /label=f1 ori
                     /note="f1 bacteriophage origin of replication; arrow
                     indicates direction of (+) strand synthesis"
     primer_bind     complement(2155..2174)
                     /label=F1ori-R
                     /note="F1 origin, reverse primer"
     primer_bind     2365..2386
                     /label=F1ori-F
                     /note="F1 origin, forward primer"
     promoter        2549..2653
                     /gene="bla"
                     /label=AmpR promoter
     CDS             2654..3514
                     /codon_start=1
                     /gene="bla"
                     /product="beta-lactamase"
                     /label=AmpR
                     /note="confers resistance to ampicillin, carbenicillin, and
                     related antibiotics"
                     /translation="MSIQHFRVALIPFFAAFCLPVFAHPETLVKVKDAEDQLGARVGYI
                     ELDLNSGKILESFRPEERFPMMSTFKVLLCGAVLSRIDAGQEQLGRRIHYSQNDLVEYS
                     PVTEKHLTDGMTVRELCSAAITMSDNTAANLLLTTIGGPKELTAFLHNMGDHVTRLDRW
                     EPELNEAIPNDERDTTMPVAMATTLRKLLTGELLTLASRQQLIDWMEADKVAGPLLRSA
                     LPAGWFIADKSGAGERGSRGIIAALGPDGKPSRIVVIYTTGSQATMDERNRQIAEIGAS
                     LIKHW"
     primer_bind     complement(2872..2891)
                     /label=Amp-R
                     /note="Ampicillin resistance gene, reverse primer"
     rep_origin      3685..4273
                     /direction=RIGHT
                     /label=ori
                     /note="high-copy-number ColE1/pMB1/pBR322/pUC origin of
                     replication"
     primer_bind     4174..4193
                     /label=pBR322ori-F
                     /note="pBR322 origin, forward primer"
     primer_bind     4427..4444
                     /label=L4440
                     /note="L4440 vector, forward primer"
     protein_bind    4613..4634
                     /label=CAP binding site
                     /bound_moiety="E. coli catabolite activator protein"
                     /note="CAP binding activates transcription in the presence
                     of cAMP."
     promoter        4649..4679
                     /label=lac promoter
                     /note="promoter for the E. coli lac operon"
     protein_bind    4687..4703
                     /label=lac operator
                     /bound_moiety="lac repressor encoded by lacI"
                     /note="The lac repressor binds to the lac operator to
                     inhibit transcription in E. coli. This inhibition can be
                     relieved by adding lactose or
                     isopropyl-beta-D-thiogalactopyranoside (IPTG)."
     primer_bind     4692..4714
                     /label=M13/pUC Reverse
                     /note="In lacZ gene"
     primer_bind     4711..4727
                     /label=M13 rev
                     /note="common sequencing primer, one of multiple similar
                     variants"
     primer_bind     4711..4727
                     /label=M13 Reverse
                     /note="In lacZ gene. Also called M13-rev"
     primer_bind     4746..4766
                     /label=T3
                     /note="T3 promoter, forward primer"
     promoter        4748..4766
                     /label=T3 promoter
                     /note="promoter for bacteriophage T3 RNA polymerase"
     promoter        4794..5020
                     /label=RSV promoter
                     /note="Rous sarcoma virus enhancer/promoter"
     LTR             5021..5201
                     /label=5' LTR (truncated)
                     /note="truncated 5' long terminal repeat (LTR) from HIV-1"
     misc_feature    5248..5373
                     /label=HIV-1 Psi
                     /note="packaging signal of human immunodeficiency virus
                     type 1"
     misc_feature    5866..6099
                     /label=RRE
                     /note="The Rev response element (RRE) of HIV-1 allows for
                     Rev-dependent mRNA export from the nucleus to the
                     cytoplasm."
     CDS             6284..6328
                     /codon_start=1
                     /product="antigenic peptide corresponding to amino acids
                     655 to 669 of the HIV envelope protein gp41 (Lutje Hulsik
                     et al., 2013)"
                     /label=gp41 peptide
                     /note="recognized by the 2H10 single-chain llama nanobody"
                     /translation="KNEQELLELDKWASL"
     promoter        6626..6866
                     /label=U6 promoter
                     /note="RNA polymerase III promoter for human U6 snRNA"
     primer_bind     6626..6646
                     /label=hU6-F
                     /note="Human U6 promoter, forward primer"
     primer_bind     6797..6816
                     /label=LKO.1 5'
                     /note="Human U6 promoter, forward primer"
     misc_feature    6971..7088
                     /label=cPPT/CTS
                     /note="central polypurine tract and central termination
                     sequence of HIV-1"
ORIGIN
        1 ggggttgggg ttgcgccttt tccaaggcag ccctgggttt gcgcagggac gcggctgctc
       61 tgggcgtggt tccgggaaac gcagcggcgc cgaccctggg tctcgcacat tcttcacgtc
      121 cgttcgcagc gtcacccgga tcttcgccgc tacccttgtg ggccccccgg cgacgcttcc
      181 tgctccgccc ctaagtcggg aaggttcctt gcggttcgcg gcgtgccgga cgtgacaaac
      241 ggaagccgca cgtctcacta gtaccctcgc agacggacag cgccagggag caatggcagc
      301 gcgccgaccg cgatgggctg tggccaatag cggctgctca gcagggcgcg ccgagagcag
      361 cggccgggaa ggggcggtgc gggaggcggg gtgtggggcg gtagtgtggg ccctgttcct
      421 gcccgcgcgg tgttccgcat tctgcaagcc tccggagcgc acgtcggcag tcggctccct
      481 cgttgaccga atcaccgacc tctctcccca gggggatcca ccggagctta ccatgaccga
      541 gtacaagccc acggtgcgcc tcgccacccg cgacgacgtc cccagggccg tacgcaccct
      601 cgccgccgcg ttcgccgact accccgccac gcgccacacc gtcgatccgg accgccacat
      661 cgagcgggtc accgagctgc aagaactctt cctcacgcgc gtcgggctcg acatcggcaa
      721 ggtgtgggtc gcggacgacg gcgccgcggt ggcggtctgg accacgccgg agagcgtcga
      781 agcgggggcg gtgttcgccg agatcggccc gcgcatggcc gagttgagcg gttcccggct
      841 ggccgcgcag caacagatgg aaggcctcct ggcgccgcac cggcccaagg agcccgcgtg
      901 gttcctggcc accgtcggcg tctcgcccga ccaccagggc aagggtctgg gcagcgccgt
      961 cgtgctcccc ggagtggagg cggccgagcg cgccggggtg cccgccttcc tggagacctc
     1021 cgcgccccgc aacctcccct tctacgagcg gctcggcttc accgtcaccg ccgacgtcga
     1081 ggtgcccgaa ggaccgcgca cctggtgcat gacccgcaag cccggtgcct gacgcccgcc
     1141 ccacgacccg cagcgcccga ccgaaaggag cgcacgaccc catgcatcgg tacctttaag
     1201 accaatgact tacaaggcag ctgtagatct tagccacttt ttaaaagaaa aggggggact
     1261 ggaagggcta attcactccc aacgaagaca agatctgctt tttgcttgta ctgggtctct
     1321 ctggttagac cagatctgag cctgggagct ctctggctaa ctagggaacc cactgcttaa
     1381 gcctcaataa agcttgcctt gagtgcttca agtagtgtgt gcccgtctgt tgtgtgactc
     1441 tggtaactag agatccctca gaccctttta gtcagtgtgg aaaatctcta gcagtagtag
     1501 ttcatgtcat cttattattc agtatttata acttgcaaag aaatgaatat cagagagtga
     1561 gaggaacttg tttattgcag cttataatgg ttacaaataa agcaatagca tcacaaattt
     1621 cacaaataaa gcattttttt cactgcattc tagttgtggt ttgtccaaac tcatcaatgt
     1681 atcttatcat gtctggctct agctatcccg cccctaactc cgcccatccc gcccctaact
     1741 ccgcccagtt ccgcccattc tccgccccat ggctgactaa ttttttttat ttatgcagag
     1801 gccgaggccg cctcggcctc tgagctattc cagaagtagt gaggaggctt ttttggaggc
     1861 ctagggacgt acccaattcg ccctatagtg agtcgtatta cgcgcgctca ctggccgtcg
     1921 ttttacaacg tcgtgactgg gaaaaccctg gcgttaccca acttaatcgc cttgcagcac
     1981 atcccccttt cgccagctgg cgtaatagcg aagaggcccg caccgatcgc ccttcccaac
     2041 agttgcgcag cctgaatggc gaatgggnnn nnnnnnnnnn nnnnnnnnnn nnnnnnnnnn
     2101 nnnnnnnnnn nnnnnnnnnn nnnnnnnnnn nnnnnnnnnn nnnnnnnnnn nnnnnnnnnn
     2161 nnnnnnnnnn nnnnnnnnnn nnnnnnnnnn ncnnnnnnnn nnnnnnnnnn nnnnnnnnnn
     2221 nnnnnnnnnn nnnnnnnnnn nnnnnnnnnn nnnnnnnnnn nnnnnnnnnn nnnnnnnnnn
     2281 nnnannnnnn nnnnnnnnnn nnnnnnnnnn nnnnnnnnnn nnnnnnnnnn nnncctttga
     2341 cgttggagtc cacgttcttt aatagtggac tcttgttcca aactggaaca acactcaacc
     2401 ctatctcggt ctattctttt gatttataag ggattttgcc gatttcggcc tattggttaa
     2461 aaaatgagct gatttaacaa aaatttaacg cgaattttaa caaaatatta acgcttacaa
     2521 tttaggtggc acttttcggg gaaatgtgcg cggaacccct atttgtttat ttttctaaat
     2581 acattcaaat atgtatccgc tcatgagaca ataaccctga taaatgcttc aataatattg
     2641 aaaaaggaag agtatgagta ttcaacattt ccgtgtcgcc cttattccct tttttgcggc
     2701 attttgcctt cctgtttttg ctcacccaga aacgctggtg aaagtaaaag atgctgaaga
     2761 tcagttgggt gcacgagtgg gttacatcga actggatctc aacagcggta agatccttga
     2821 gagttttcgc cccgaagaac gttttccaat gatgagcact tttaaagttc tgctatgtgg
     2881 cgcggtatta tcccgtattg acgccgggca agagcaactc ggtcgccgca tacactattc
     2941 tcagaatgac ttggttgagt actcaccagt cacagaaaag catcttacgg atggcatgac
     3001 agtaagagaa ttatgcagtg ctgccataac catgagtgat aacactgcgg ccaacttact
     3061 tctgacaacg atcggaggac cgaaggagct aaccgctttt ttgcacaaca tgggggatca
     3121 tgtaactcgc cttgatcgtt gggaaccgga gctgaatgaa gccataccaa acgacgagcg
     3181 tgacaccacg atgcctgtag caatggcaac aacgttgcgc aaactattaa ctggcgaact
     3241 acttactcta gcttcccggc aacaattaat agactggatg gaggcggata aagttgcagg
     3301 accacttctg cgctcggccc ttccggctgg ctggtttatt gctgataaat ctggagccgg
     3361 tgagcgtggg tctcgcggta tcattgcagc actggggcca gatggtaagc cctcccgtat
     3421 cgtagttatc tacacgacgg ggagtcaggc aactatggat gaacgaaata gacagatcgc
     3481 tgagataggt gcctcactga ttaagcattg gtaactgtca gaccaagttt actcatatat
     3541 actttagatt gatttaaaac ttcattttta atttaaaagg atctaggtga agatcctttt
     3601 tgataatctc atgaccaaaa tcccttaacg tgagttttcg ttccactgag cgtcagaccc
     3661 cgtagaaaag atcaaaggat cttcttgaga tccttttttt ctgcgcgtaa tctgctgctt
     3721 gcaaacaaaa aaaccaccgc taccagcggt ggtttgtttg ccggatcaag agctaccaac
     3781 tctttttccg aaggtaactg gcttcagcag agcgcagata ccaaatactg ttcttctagt
     3841 gtagccgtag ttaggccacc acttcaagaa ctctgtagca ccgcctacat acctcgctct
     3901 gctaatcctg ttaccagtgg ctgctgccag tggcgataag tcgtgtctta ccgggttgga
     3961 ctcaagacga tagttaccgg ataaggcgca gcggtcgggc tgaacggggg gttcgtgcac
     4021 acagcccagc ttggagcgaa cgacctacac cgaactgaga tacctacagc gtgagctatg
     4081 agaaagcgcc acgcttcccg aagggagaaa ggcggacagg tatccggtaa gcggcagggt
     4141 cggaacagga gagcgcacga gggagcttcc agggggaaac gcctggtatc tttatagtcc
     4201 tgtcgggttt cgccacctct gacttgagcg tcgatttttg tgatgctcgt caggggggcg
     4261 gagcctatgg aaaaacgcca gcaacgcggc ctttttacgg ttcctggcct tttgctggcc
     4321 ttttgctcac atgttctttc ctgcgttatc ccctgattct gtggataacc gtattaccgc
     4381 ctttgagtga gctgataccg ctcgccgcag ccgaacgacc gagcgcagcg agtcagtgag
     4441 cgaggaagcg gaagagcgcc caatacgcaa accgcctctc cccgcgcgtt ggccgattca
     4501 ttaatgagcg cccaatacgc aaaccgcctc tccccgcgcg ttggccgatt cattaatgca
     4561 gctggcacga caggtttccc gactggaaag cgggcagtga gcgcaacgca attaatgtga
     4621 gttagctcac tcattaggca ccccaggctt tacactttat gcttccggct cgtatgttgt
     4681 gtggaattgt gagcggataa caatttcaca caggaaacag ctatgaccat gattacgcca
     4741 agcgcgcaat taaccctcac taaagggaac aaaagctgga gctgcaagct taatgtagtc
     4801 ttatgcaata ctcttgtagt cttgcaacat ggtaacgatg agttagcaac atgccttaca
     4861 aggagagaaa aagcaccgtg catgccgatt ggtggaagta aggtggtacg atcgtgcctt
     4921 attaggaagg caacagacgg gtctgacatg gattggacga accactgaat tgccgcattg
     4981 cagagatatt gtatttaagt gcctagctcg atacataaac gggtctctct ggttagacca
     5041 gatctgagcc tgggagctct ctggctaact agggaaccca ctgcttaagc ctcaataaag
     5101 cttgccttga gtgcttcaag tagtgtgtgc ccgtctgttg tgtgactctg gtaactagag
     5161 atccctcaga cccttttagt cagtgtggaa aatctctagc agtggcgccc gaacagggac
     5221 ttgaaagcga aagggaaacc agaggagctc tctcgacgca ggactcggct tgctgaagcg
     5281 cgcacggcaa gaggcgaggg gcggcgactg gtgagtacgc caaaaatttt gactagcgga
     5341 ggctagaagg agagagatgg gtgcgagagc gtcagtatta agcgggggag aattagatcg
     5401 cgatgggaaa aaattcggtt aaggccaggg ggaaagaaaa aatataaatt aaaacatata
     5461 gtatgggcaa gcagggagct agaacgattc gcagttaatc ctggcctgtt agaaacatca
     5521 gaaggctgta gacaaatact gggacagcta caaccatccc ttcagacagg atcagaagaa
     5581 cttagatcat tatataatac agtagcaacc ctctattgtg tgcatcaaag gatagagata
     5641 aaagacacca aggaagcttt agacaagata gaggaagagc aaaacaaaag taagaccacc
     5701 gcacagcaag cggccgctga tcttcagacc tggaggagga gatatgaggg acaattggag
     5761 aagtgaatta tataaatata aagtagtaaa aattgaacca ttaggagtag cacccaccaa
     5821 ggcaaagaga agagtggtgc agagagaaaa aagagcagtg ggaataggag ctttgttcct
     5881 tgggttcttg ggagcagcag gaagcactat gggcgcagcg tcaatgacgc tgacggtaca
     5941 ggccagacaa ttattgtctg gtatagtgca gcagcagaac aatttgctga gggctattga
     6001 ggcgcaacag catctgttgc aactcacagt ctggggcatc aagcagctcc aggcaagaat
     6061 cctggctgtg gaaagatacc taaaggatca acagctcctg gggatttggg gttgctctgg
     6121 aaaactcatt tgcaccactg ctgtgccttg gaatgctagt tggagtaata aatctctgga
     6181 acagatttgg aatcacacga cctggatgga gtgggacaga gaaattaaca attacacaag
     6241 cttaatacac tccttaattg aagaatcgca aaaccagcaa gaaaagaatg aacaagaatt
     6301 attggaatta gataaatggg caagtttgtg gaattggttt aacataacaa attggctgtg
     6361 gtatataaaa ttattcataa tgatagtagg aggcttggta ggtttaagaa tagtttttgc
     6421 tgtactttct atagtgaata gagttaggca gggatattca ccattatcgt ttcagaccca
     6481 cctcccaacc ccgaggggac ccgacaggcc cgaaggaata gaagaagaag gtggagagag
     6541 agacagagac agatccattc gattagtgaa cggatctcga cggtatcgat cacgagacta
     6601 gcctcgagcg gccgccccct tcaccgaggg cctatttccc atgattcctt catatttgca
     6661 tatacgatac aaggctgtta gagagataat tggaattaat ttgactgtaa acacaaagat
     6721 attagtacaa aatacgtgac gtagaaagta ataatttctt gggtagtttg cagttttaaa
     6781 attatgtttt aaaatggact atcatatgct taccgtaact tgaaagtatt tcgatttctt
     6841 ggctttatat atcttgtgga aaggacgaaa caccgggctt ggaatgagac tgctgatctc
     6901 gagatcagca gtctcattcc aagctttttg aattctcgac ctcgagacaa atggcagtat
     6961 tcatccacaa ttttaaaaga aaagggggga ttggggggta cagtgcaggg gaaagaatag
     7021 tagacataat agcaacagac atacaaacta aagaattaca aaaacaaatt acaaaaattc
     7081 aaaattttcg ggtttattac agggacagca gagatccact ttggccgcgg ctcgag
//
