>Addgene plasmid #18803 | pLKO.1 puro shRNA beta-catenin | addgene partial sequence | sequence record 110543 | LKO1_5 5'-GACTATCATATGCTTACCGT-3'
GATTTCTTGGCTTTATATATCTTGTGGAAAGGACGAAACACCGGGCTTGGAATGAGACTGCTGATCTCGA
GATCAGCAGTCTCATTCCAAGCTTTTTGAATTCTCGACCTCGAGACAAATGGCAGTATTCATCCACAATT
TTAAAAGAAAAGGGGGGATTGGGGGGTACAGTGCAGGGGAAAGAATAGTAGACATAATAGCAACAGACAT
ACAAACTAAAGAATTACAAAAACAAATTACAAAAATTCAAAATTTTCGGGTTTATTACAGGGACAGCAGA
GATCCACTTTGGCCGCGGCTCGAGGGGGTTGGGGTTGCGCCTTTTCCAAGGCAGCCCTGGGTTTGCGCAG
GGACGCGGCTGCTCTGGGCGTGGTTCCGGGAAACGCAGCGGCGCCGACCCTGGGTCTCGCACATTCTTCA
CGTCCGTTCGCAGCGTCACCCGGATCTTCGCCGCTACCCTTGTGGGCCCCCCGGCGACGCTTCCTGCTCC
GCCCCTAAGTCGGGAAGGTTCCTTGCGGTTCGCGGCGTGCCGGACGTGACAAACGGAAGCCGCACGTCTC
ACTAGTACCCTCGCAGACGGACAGCGCCAGGGAGCAATGGCAGCGCGCCGACCGCGATGGGCTGTGGCCA
ATAGCGGCTGCTCAGCAGGGCGCGCCGAGAGCAGCGGCCGGGAAGGGGCGGTGCGGGAGGCGGGGTGTGG
GGCGGTAGTGTGGGCCCTGTTCCTGCCCGCGCGGTGTTCCGCATTCTGCAAGCCTCCGGAGCGCACGTCG
GCAGTCGGCTCCCTCGTTGACCGAATCACCGACCTCTCTCCCCAGGGGGATCCACCGGAGCTTACCATGA
CCGAGTACAAGCCCACGGTGCGCCTCGCCACCCGCGACGACGTCCCCAGGGCCGTACGCACCCTCGCCGC
CGCGTTCGCCGA
